Addgene plasmid #92366: pCMV-Tag/M1 S245X
Purpose: expression of M1 S245X spastin in mammalian cells
Depositing lab: Peter Baas. Depositing organization: Drexel University. Publication: Studies on truncating mutations of SPAST associated with Hereditary Spastic Paraplegia indicate greater accumulation and toxicity of the M1 isoform of spastin. Solowska JM, Rao AN, Baas PW. Mol Biol Cell. 2017 May 11. pii: mbc.E17-01-0047. doi: 10.1091/mbc.E17-01-0047. PubMed 28495799.
Backbone
  Vector backbone: pCMV-Tag
  Backbone manufacturer: Stratagene
  Backbone size w/o insert (bp): 4300
  Vector type: Mammalian Expression
Growth in bacteria
  Bacterial resistance: Kanamycin, 50 μg/mL
  Growth temperature: 37°C
  Growth strain: DH5alpha
  Copy number: Unknown
Gene/Insert
  Gene/Insert name: spastin (alt names: SPAST; NM 014946)
  Species: H. sapiens (human)
  Insert size (bp): 1929
  Mutation: 1-194 bp of 5'UTR deleted, S245X
  Entrez Gene: SPAST (a.k.a. ADPSP, FSP2, SPG4)
  Promoter: CMV
  Cloning method: Restriction Enzyme; 5′ cloning site EcoICR I/EcoRV (destroyed during cloning); 3′ cloning site BamH I/Bgl II (destroyed during cloning)
  Sequencing primers: 5′ T3; 3′ T7
Terms and licenses: Academic/Nonprofit Terms; Industry Terms: Not Available to Industry
Depositor comments: Cloning of spastin cDNA into pCMV-Tag EcoICR I and BamH I sites removed myc tag. To detect spastin use anti-spastin antibody.The endogenous M1 Kozak sequence was replaced with an optimal Kozak sequence to prevent leaky translation of M87 spastin
How to cite: pCMV-Tag/M1 S245X was a gift from Peter Baas (Addgene plasmid # 92366 ; http://n2t.net/addgene:92366 ; RRID:Addgene_92366)
