[The description below was written by a language model from this plasmid's Addgene catalogue record and pLannotate feature annotations shown in this document.]
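Description:
pCMV-Tag/M1 S245X is a mammalian expression plasmid built on the Stratagene pCMV-Tag backbone that carries a human spastin (SPAST) cDNA with a premature stop codon at serine 245. The sequenced construct is about 6.2 kb. It replicates in E. coli from a high-copy ColE1/pUC-type origin and also carries an f1 origin for single-stranded DNA production. Selection relies on a single Tn5 NeoR/KanR gene placed behind tandem bacterial (bla) and SV40 early promoters and followed by an HSV TK polyadenylation signal. This arrangement gives kanamycin resistance in bacteria and can confer G418 resistance in mammalian cells.

The spastin insert sits downstream of the CMV immediate early enhancer and promoter and is followed by an SV40 polyadenylation signal, with T3 and T7 promoters flanking the cloning region and serving as sequencing primer sites. The cDNA lacks the first 194 bp of the 5'UTR. Its native Kozak context at the M1 start codon was replaced with an optimal one, so translation begins at M1 and leaky initiation at the downstream M87 start is prevented. Although the annotation spans the full-length SPAST reading frame, the S245X nonsense mutation should yield a truncated M1 isoform protein. Cloning destroyed the restriction sites used and removed the vector's myc tag, so the product is untagged and must be detected with an anti-spastin antibody. The plasmid is intended for expressing this truncated M1 spastin in mammalian cells, in the context of work on SPAST truncating mutations in hereditary spastic paraplegia and the accumulation and toxicity of the M1 isoform.
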