Features (pLannotate 1.2.2; 19 found; start..end, strand, type, name):
      1..304     +  enhancer       CMV enhancer: human cytomegalovirus immediate early enhancer
    305..508     +  promoter       CMV promoter: human cytomegalovirus (CMV) immediate early promoter
    554..572     +  promoter       T3 promoter: promoter for bacteriophage T3 RNA polymerase
    616..2463    +  CDS            SPAST: SPAST_HUMAN - Also known as ADPSP, FSP2, KIAA1083 From Homo sapiens (Human).
   2519..2589    +  misc_feature   MCS (fragment): pBluescript multiple cloning site
   2629..2647    -  promoter       T7 promoter: promoter for bacteriophage T7 RNA polymerase
   2657..2696    +  CDS            lacZα (fragment): LacZα fragment of β-galactosidase; lacZ fragment
   2706..2761    +  intron         small t intron (fragment): SV40 (simian virus 40) small t antigen intron
   2761..2898    +  CDS            large T antigen (fragment): large T antigen from SV40 (simian virus 40)
   2921..3042    +  polyA_signal   SV40 poly(A) signal: SV40 polyadenylation signal
   3076..3504    -  rep_origin     f1 ori (sequence partly withheld): f1 bacteriophage origin of replication; arrow indicates direction of (+) strand synthesis
   3531..3633    +  promoter       AmpR promoter: bla
   3637..3994    +  promoter       SV40 promoter: SV40 enhancer and early promoter
   4029..4823    +  CDS            NeoR/KanR: aminoglycoside phosphotransferase from Tn5; aph(3')-II (or nptII); confers resistance to neomycin, kanamycin, and G418 (Geneticin®)
   4844..4996    +  CDS            ble (fragment): BLE_KLEPN - Experimental evidence at protein level: Swiss-Prot protein existence level 1. Binding protein with a strong affinity to the bleomycin family of antibiotics. Binds to CL990; an antimitotic-antibiotic compound. From Klebsiella pneumoniae.
   5055..5102    +  polyA_signal   HSV TK poly(A) signal: herpes simplex virus thymidine kinase polyadenylation signal (Cole and Stacy, 1985)
   5193..5209    -  polyA_signal   bGH poly(A) signal (fragment): bovine growth hormone polyadenylation signal
   5431..6019    +  rep_origin     ori: high-copy-number ColE1/pMB1/pBR322/pUC origin of replication
   6134..6193    +  enhancer       CMV enhancer (fragment): human cytomegalovirus immediate early enhancer
>Addgene plasmid #92366 | pCMV-Tag/M1 S245X | addgene full sequence | sequence record 181054 | Addgene NGS Result
CGTTACATAACTTACGGTAAATGGCCCGCCTGGCTGACCGCCCAACGACCCCCGCCCATTGACGTCAATA
ATGACGTATGTTCCCATAGTAACGCCAATAGGGACTTTCCATTGACGTCAATGGGTGGAGTATTTACGGT
AAACTGCCCACTTGGCAGTACATCAAGTGTATCATATGCCAAGTACGCCCCCTATTGACGTCAATGACGG
TAAATGGCCCGCCTGGCATTATGCCCAGTACATGACCTTATGGGACTTTCCTACTTGGCAGTACATCTAC
GTATTAGTCATCGCTATTACCATGGTGATGCGGTTTTGGCAGTACATCAATGGGCGTGGATAGCGGTTTG
ACTCACGGGGATTTCCAAGTCTCCACCCCATTGACGTCAATGGGAGTTTGTTTTGGCACCAAAATCAACG
GGACTTTCCAAAATGTCGTAACAACTCCGCCCCATTGACGCAAATGGGCGGTAGGCGTGTACGGTGGGAG
GTCTATATAAGCAGAGCTGGTTTAGTGAACCGTCAGATCCGCTAGCGATTACGCCAAGCTCGAAATTAAC
CCTCACTAAAGGGAACAAAAGCTGGAGATCGCGGCGGCGGCAGTGAGAGGCCACCATGAATTCTCCGGGT
GGACGAGGGAAGAAGAAAGGCTCCGGCGGCGCCAGCAACCCGGTGCCTCCCAGGCCTCCGCCCCCTTGCC
TGGCCCCCGCCCCTCCCGCCGCCGGGCCGGCCCCTCCGCCCGAGTCGCCGCATAAGCGGAACCTGTACTA
TTTCTCCTACCCGCTGTTTGTAGGCTTCGCGCTGCTGCGTTTGGTCGCCTTCCACCTGGGGCTCCTCTTC
GTGTGGCTCTGCCAGCGCTTCTCCCGCGCCCTCATGGCAGCCAAGAGGAGCTCCGGGGCCGCGCCAGCAC
CTGCCTCGGCCTCGGCCCCGGCGCCGGTGCCGGGCGGCGAGGCCGAGCGCGTCCGAGTCTTCCACAAACA
GGCCTTCGAGTACATCTCCATTGCCCTGCGCATCGATGAGGATGAGAAAGCAGGACAGAAGGAGCAAGCT
GTGGAATGGTATAAGAAAGGTATTGAAGAACTGGAAAAAGGAATAGCTGTTATAGTTACAGGACAAGGTG
AACAGTGTGAAAGAGCTAGACGCCTTCAAGCTAAAATGATGACTAATTTGGTTATGGCCAAGGACCGCTT
ACAACTTCTAGAGAAGATGCAACCAGTTTTGCCATTTTCCAAGTCACAAACGGACGTCTATAATGACAGT
ACTAACTTGGCATGCCGCAATGGACATCTCCAGTCAGAAAGTGGAGCTGTTCCAAAAAGAAAAGACCCCT
TAACACACACTAGTAATTGACTGCCTCGTTCAAAAACAGTTATGAAAACTGGATCTGCAGGCCTTTCAGG
CCACCATAGAGCACCTAGTTACAGTGGTTTATCCATGGTTTCTGGAGTGAAACAGGGATCTGGTCCTGCT
CCTACCACTCATAAGGGTACTCCGAAAACAAATAGGACAAATAAACCTTCTACCCCTACAACTGCTACTC
GTAAGAAAAAAGACTTGAAGAATTTTAGGAATGTGGACAGCAACCTTGCTAACCTTATAATGAATGAAAT
TGTGGACAATGGAACAGCTGTTAAATTTGATGATATAGCTGGTCAAGACTTGGCAAAACAAGCATTGCAA
GAAATTGTTATTCTTCCTTCTCTGAGGCCTGAGTTGTTCACAGGGCTTAGAGCTCCTGCCAGAGGGCTGT
TACTCTTTGGTCCACCTGGGAATGGGAAGACAATGCTGGCTAAAGCAGTAGCTGCAGAATCGAATGCAAC
CTTCTTTAATATAAGTGCTGCAAGTTTAACTTCAAAATACGTGGGAGAAGGAGAGAAATTGGTGAGGGCT
CTTTTTGCTGTGGCTCGAGAACTTCAACCTTCTATAATTTTTATAGATGAAGTTGATAGCCTTTTGTGTG
AAAGAAGAGAAGGGGAGCACGATGCTAGTAGACGCCTAAAAACTGAATTTCTAATAGAATTTGATGGTGT
ACAGTCTGCTGGAGATGACAGAGTACTTGTAATGGGTGCAACTAATAGGCCACAAGAGCTTGATGAGGCT
GTTCTCAGGCGTTTCATCAAACGGGTATATGTGTCTTTACCAAATGAGGAGACAAGACTACTTTTGCTTA
AAAATCTGTTATGTAAACAAGGAAGTCCATTGACCCAAAAAGAACTAGCACAACTTGCTAGAATGACTGA
TGGATACTCAGGAAGTGACCTAACAGCTTTGGCAAAAGATGCAGCACTGGGTCCTATCCGAGAACTAAAA
CCAGAACAGGTGAAGAATATGTCTGCCAGTGAGATGAGAAATATTCGATTATCTGACTTCACTGAATCCT
TGAAAAAAATAAAACGCAGCGTCAGCCCTCAAACTTTAGAAGCGTACATACGTTGGAACAAGGACTTTGG
AGATACCACTGTTTAAGGAAATACCTTTGTAAACCTGCAGAACATTTTACTTAAAAGAGGAAACACAAGA
TCCCCCGGGCTGCAGGAATTCGATATCAAGCTTATCGATACCGTCGACCTCGAGGGGGGGCCCGGTACCT
TAATTAATTAAGGTACCAGGTAAGTGTACCCAATTCGCCCTATAGTGAGTCGTATTACAATTCACTCGAT
CGCCCTTCCCAACAGTTGCGCAGCCTGAATGGCGAATGGAGATCCAATTTTTAAGTGTATAATGTGTTAA
ACTACTGATTCTAATTGTTTGTGTATTTTAGATTCACAGTCCCAAGGCTCATTTCAGGCCCCTCAGTCCT
CACAGTCTGTTCATGATCATAATCAGCCATACCACATTTGTAGAGGTTTTACTTGCTTTAAAAAACCTCC
CACACCTCCCCCTGAACCTGAAACATAAAATGAATGCAATTGTTGTTGTTAACTTGTTTATTGCAGCTTA
TAATGGTTACAAATAAAGCAATAGCATCACAAATTTCACAAATAAAGCATTTTTTTCACTGCATTCTAGT
TGTGGTTTGTCCAAACTCATCAATGTATCTTAACGCGTAAATTGTAAGCGTTAATATTTTGTTAAAATTC
GCGTTAAATTTTTGTTAAATCAGCTCATTTTTTAACCAATAGGCCGAAATCGGCAAAATCCCTTATAAAT
CAAAAGAATAGACCGAGATAGGGT
[37 nt withheld, positions 3175-3211]
AAAGAACGTGGACTCCAACGTCAAAGG
[49 nt withheld, positions 3239-3287]
T
[91 nt withheld, positions 3289-3379]
G
[124 nt withheld, positions 3381-3504]
CAGGTGGCACTTTTCGGGGAAATGTGCGCGGAACCCCTATTTGTTTATTTTTCTAAATACATTCAAATAT
GTATCCGCTCATGAGACAATAACCCTGATAAATGCTTCAATAATATTGAAAAAGGAAGAATCCTGAGGCG
GAAAGAACCAGCTGTGGAATGTGTGTCAGTTAGGGTGTGGAAAGTCCCCAGGCTCCCCAGCAGGCAGAAG
TATGCAAAGCATGCATCTCAATTAGTCAGCAACCAGGTGTGGAAAGTCCCCAGGCTCCCCAGCAGGCAGA
AGTATGCAAAGCATGCATCTCAATTAGTCAGCAACCATAGTCCCGCCCCTAACTCCGCCCATCCCGCCCC
TAACTCCGCCCAGTTCCGCCCATTCTCCGCCCCATGGCTGACTAATTTTTTTTATTTATGCAGAGGCCGA
GGCCGCCTCGGCCTCTGAGCTATTCCAGAAGTAGTGAGGAGGCTTTTTTGGAGGCCTAGGCTTTTGCAAA
GATCGATCAAGAGACAGGATGAGGATCGTTTCGCATGATTGAACAAGATGGATTGCACGCAGGTTCTCCG
GCCGCTTGGGTGGAGAGGCTATTCGGCTATGACTGGGCACAACAGACAATCGGCTGCTCTGATGCCGCCG
TGTTCCGGCTGTCAGCGCAGGGGCGCCCGGTTCTTTTTGTCAAGACCGACCTGTCCGGTGCCCTGAATGA
ACTGCAAGACGAGGCAGCGCGGCTATCGTGGCTGGCCACGACGGGCGTTCCTTGCGCAGCTGTGCTCGAC
GTTGTCACTGAAGCGGGAAGGGACTGGCTGCTATTGGGCGAAGTGCCGGGGCAGGATCTCCTGTCATCTC
ACCTTGCTCCTGCCGAGAAAGTATCCATCATGGCTGATGCAATGCGGCGGCTGCATACGCTTGATCCGGC
TACCTGCCCATTCGACCACCAAGCGAAACATCGCATCGAGCGAGCACGTACTCGGATGGAAGCCGGTCTT
GTCGATCAGGATGATCTGGACGAAGAACATCAGGGGCTCGCGCCAGCCGAACTGTTCGCCAGGCTCAAGG
CGAGCATGCCCGACGGCGAGGATCTCGTCGTGACCCATGGCGATGCCTGCTTGCCGAATATCATGGTGGA
AAATGGCCGCTTTTCTGGATTCATCGACTGTGGCCGGCTGGGTGTGGCGGACCGCTATCAGGACATAGCG
TTGGCTACCCGTGATATTGCTGAAGAACTTGGCGGCGAATGGGCTGACCGCTTCCTCGTGCTTTACGGTA
TCGCCGCTCCCGATTCGCAGCGCATCGCCTTCTATCGCCTTCTTGACGAGTTCTTCTGAGCGGGACTCTG
GGGTTCGAAATGACCGACCAAGCGACGCCCAACCTGCCATCACGAGATTTCGATTCCACCGCCGCCTTCT
ATGAAAGGTTGGGCTTCGGAATCGTTTTCCGGGACGCCGGCTGGATGATCCTCCAGCGCGGGGATCTCAT
GCTGGAGTTCTTCGCCCACCCTAGGGGGAGGCTAACTGAAACACGGAAGGAGACAATACCGGAAGGAACC
CGCGCTATGACGGCAATAAAAAGACAGAATAAAACGCACGGTGTTGGGTCGTTTGTTCATAAACGCGGGG
TTCGGTCCCAGGGCTGGCACTCTGTCGATACCCCACCGAGACCCCATTGGGGCCAATACGCCCGCGTTTC
TTCCTTTTCCCCACCCCACCCCCCAAGTTCGGGTGAAGGCCCAGGGCTCGCAGCCAACGTCGGGGCGGCA
GGCCCTGCCATAGCCTCAGGTTACTCATATATACTTTAGATTGATTTAAAACTTCATTTTTAATTTAAAA
GGATCTAGGTGAAGATCCTTTTTGATAATCTCATGACCAAAATCCCTTAACGTGAGTTTTCGTTCCACTG
AGCGTCAGACCCCGTAGAAAAGATCAAAGGATCTTCTTGAGATCCTTTTTTTCTGCGCGTAATCTGCTGC
TTGCAAACAAAAAAACCACCGCTACCAGCGGTGGTTTGTTTGCCGGATCAAGAGCTACCAACTCTTTTTC
CGAAGGTAACTGGCTTCAGCAGAGCGCAGATACCAAATACTGTTCTTCTAGTGTAGCCGTAGTTAGGCCA
CCACTTCAAGAACTCTGTAGCACCGCCTACATACCTCGCTCTGCTAATCCTGTTACCAGTGGCTGCTGCC
AGTGGCGATAAGTCGTGTCTTACCGGGTTGGACTCAAGACGATAGTTACCGGATAAGGCGCAGCGGTCGG
GCTGAACGGGGGGTTCGTGCACACAGCCCAGCTTGGAGCGAACGACCTACACCGAACTGAGATACCTACA
GCGTGAGCTATGAGAAAGCGCCACGCTTCCCGAAGGGAGAAAGGCGGACAGGTATCCGGTAAGCGGCAGG
GTCGGAACAGGAGAGCGCACGAGGGAGCTTCCAGGGGGAAACGCCTGGTATCTTTATAGTCCTGTCGGGT
TTCGCCACCTCTGACTTGAGCGTCGATTTTTGTGATGCTCGTCAGGGGGGCGGAGCCTATGGAAAAACGC
CAGCAACGCGGCCTTTTTACGGTTCCTGGCCTTTTGCTGGCCTTTTGCTCACATGTTCTTTCCTGCGTTA
TCCCCTGATTCTGTGGATAACCGTATTACCGCCATGCATTAGTTATTAATAGTAATCAATTACGGGGTCA
TTAGTTCATAGCCCATATATGGAGTTCCG
